>Addgene plasmid #148142 | pT7-V5-SBP-C1-HshnRNPH1_Z | depositor full sequence | sequence record 290590 | Full Sequence
TAGTTATTAATAGTAATCAATTACGGGGTCATTAGTTCATAGCCCATATATGGAGTTCCGCGTTACATAA
CTTACGGTAAATGGCCCGCCTGGCTGACCGCCCAACGACCCCCGCCCATTGACGTCAATAATGACGTATG
TTCCCATAGTAACGCCAATAGGGACTTTCCATTGACGTCAATGGGTGGAGTATTTACGGTAAACTGCCCA
CTTGGCAGTACATCAAGTGTATCATATGCCAAGTACGCCCCCTATTGACGTCAATGACGGTAAATGGCCC
GCCTGGCATTATGCCCAGTACATGACCTTATGGGACTTTCCTACTTGGCAGTACATCTACGTATTAGTCA
TCGCTATTACCATGGTGATGCGGTTTTGGCAGTACATCAATGGGCGTGGATAGCGGTTTGACTCACGGGG
ATTTCCAAGTCTCCACCCCATTGACGTCAATGGGAGTTTGTTTTGGCACCAAAATCAACGGGACTTTCCA
AAATGTCGTAACAACTCCGCCCCATTGACGCAAATGGGCGGTAGGCGTGTACGGTGGGAGGTCTATATAA
GCAGAGCTCTCTGGCTAACTAGAGAACCCACTGCTTACTGGCTTATCGAAATTAATACGACTCACTATAG
GGAGACCCAAGCTCTAGCGCTACCGGTCGCCACCATGGGTAAGCCTATCCCTAACCCTCTCCTCGGTCTC
GATTCTACGCCCGGAAGCGGTAGCGGTACGATGGACGAGAAGACCACCGGCTGGGGGGGCGGCCACGTGG
TGGAGGGCCTGGCCGGCGAGCTGGAGCAGCTGCGGGCCAGGCTGGAGCACCACCCTCAGGGCCAGCGGGA
GCCCAGATCTCGAGACATGATGTTGGGCACGGAAGGTGGAGAGGGATTCGTGGTGAAGGTCCGGGGCTTG
CCCTGGTCTTGCTCGGCCGATGAAGTGCAGAGGTTTTTTTCTGACTGCAAAATTCAAAATGGGGCTCAAG
GTATTCGTTTCATCTACACCAGAGAAGGCAGACCAAGTGGCGAGGCTTTTGTTGAACTTGAATCAGAAGA
TGAAGTCAAATTGGCCCTGAAAAAAGACAGAGAAACTATGGGACACAGATATGTTGAAGTATTCAAGTCA
AACAACGTTGAAATGGATTGGGTGTTGAAGCATACTGGTCCAAATAGTCCTGACACGGCCAATGATGGCT
TTGTACGGCTTAGAGGACTTCCCTTTGGATGTAGCAAGGAAGAAATTGTTCAGTTCTTCTCAGGGTTGGA
AATCGTGCCAAATGGGATAACATTGCCGGTGGACTTCCAGGGGAGGAGTACGGGGGAGGCCTTCGTGCAG
TTTGCTTCACAGGAAATAGCTGAAAAGGCTCTAAAGAAACACAAGGAAAGAATAGGGCACAGGTATATTG
AAATCTTTAAGAGCAGTAGAGCTGAAGTTAGAACTCATTATGATCCACCACGAAAGCTTATGGCCATGCA
GCGGCCAGGTCCTTATGACAGACCTGGGGCTGGTAGAGGGTATAACAGCATTGGCAGAGGAGCTGGCTTT
GAGAGGATGAGGCGTGGTGCTTATGGTGGAGGCTATGGAGGCTATGATGATTACAATGGCTATAATGATG
GCTATGGATTTGGGTCAGATAGATTTGGAAGAGACCTCAATTACTGTTTTTCAGGAATGTCTGATCACAG
ATACGGGGATGGTGGCTCTACTTTCCAGAGCACAACAGGACACTGTGTACACATGCGGGGATTACCTTAC
AGAGCTACTGAGAATGACATTTATAATTTTTTTTCACCGCTCAACCCTGTGAGAGTACACATTGAAATTG
GTCCTGATGGCAGAGTAACTGGTGAAGCAGATGTCGAGTTCGCAACTCATGAAGATGCTGTGGCAGCTAT
GTCAAAAGACAAAGCAAATATGCAACACAGATATGTAGAACTCTTCTTGAATTCTACAGCAGGAGCAAGC
GGTGGTGCTTACGAACACAGATATGTAGAACTCTTCTTGAATTCTACAGCAGGAGCAAGCGGTGGTGCTT
ATGGTAGCCAAATGATGGGAGGCATGGGCTTGTCAAACCAGTCCAGCTACGGGGGCCCAGCTAGCCAGCA
GCTGAGTGGGGGTTACGGAGGCGGCTACGGTGGCCAGAGCAGCATGAGTGGATACGACCAAGTTTTACAG
GAAAACTCCAGTGATTTTCAATCAAACATTGCATAGGGATCCACCGGATCTAGATAACTGATCATAATCA
GCCATACCACATTTGTAGAGGTTTTACTTGCTTTAAAAAACCTCCCACACCTCCCCCTGAACCTGAAACA
TAAAATGAATGCAATTGTTGTTGTTAACTTGTTTATTGCAGCTTATAATGGTTACAAATAAAGCAATAGC
ATCACAAATTTCACAAATAAAGCATTTTTTTCACTGCATTCTAGTTGTGGTTTGTCCAAACTCATCAATG
TATCTTAACGCGTAAATTGTAAGCGTTAATATTTTGTTAAAATTCGCGTTAAATTTTTGTTAAATCAGCT
CATTTTTTAACCAATAGGCCGAAATCGGCAAAATCCCTTATAAATCAAAAGAATAGACCGAGATAGGGT
[37 nt withheld, positions 2590-2626]
AAAGAACGTGGACTCCAACGTCAAAGG
[49 nt withheld, positions 2654-2702]
T
[91 nt withheld, positions 2704-2794]
G
[124 nt withheld, positions 2796-2919]
CAGGTGGCACTTTTCGGGGAAATGTGCGCGGAACCCCTATTTGTTTATTTTTCTAAATACATTCAAATAT
GTATCCGCTCATGAGACAATAACCCTGATAAATGCTTCAATAATATTGAAAAAGGAAGAGTCCTGAGGCG
GAAAGAACCAGCTGTGGAATGTGTGTCAGTTAGGGTGTGGAAAGTCCCCAGGCTCCCCAGCAGGCAGAAG
TATGCAAAGCATGCATCTCAATTAGTCAGCAACCAGGTGTGGAAAGTCCCCAGGCTCCCCAGCAGGCAGA
AGTATGCAAAGCATGCATCTCAATTAGTCAGCAACCATAGTCCCGCCCCTAACTCCGCCCATCCCGCCCC
TAACTCCGCCCAGTTCCGCCCATTCTCCGCCCCATGGCTGACTAATTTTTTTTATTTATGCAGAGGCCGA
GGCCGCCTCGGCCTCTGAGCTATTCCAGAAGTAGTGAGGAGGCTTTTTTGGAGGCCTAGGCTTTTGCAAA
GATCGATCAAGAGACAGGATGAGGATCGTTTCGCATGATTGAACAAGATGGATTGCACGCAGGTTCTCCG
GCCGCTTGGGTGGAGAGGCTATTCGGCTATGACTGGGCACAACAGACAATCGGCTGCTCTGATGCCGCCG
TGTTCCGGCTGTCAGCGCAGGGGCGCCCGGTTCTTTTTGTCAAGACCGACCTGTCCGGTGCCCTGAATGA
ACTGCAAGACGAGGCAGCGCGGCTATCGTGGCTGGCCACGACGGGCGTTCCTTGCGCAGCTGTGCTCGAC
GTTGTCACTGAAGCGGGAAGGGACTGGCTGCTATTGGGCGAAGTGCCGGGGCAGGATCTCCTGTCATCTC
ACCTTGCTCCTGCCGAGAAAGTATCCATCATGGCTGATGCAATGCGGCGGCTGCATACGCTTGATCCGGC
TACCTGCCCATTCGACCACCAAGCGAAACATCGCATCGAGCGAGCACGTACTCGGATGGAAGCCGGTCTT
GTCGATCAGGATGATCTGGACGAAGAGCATCAGGGGCTCGCGCCAGCCGAACTGTTCGCCAGGCTCAAGG
CGAGCATGCCCGACGGCGAGGATCTCGTCGTGACCCATGGCGATGCCTGCTTGCCGAATATCATGGTGGA
AAATGGCCGCTTTTCTGGATTCATCGACTGTGGCCGGCTGGGTGTGGCGGACCGCTATCAGGACATAGCG
TTGGCTACCCGTGATATTGCTGAAGAGCTTGGCGGCGAATGGGCTGACCGCTTCCTCGTGCTTTACGGTA
TCGCCGCTCCCGATTCGCAGCGCATCGCCTTCTATCGCCTTCTTGACGAGTTCTTCTGAGCGGGACTCTG
GGGTTCGAAATGACCGACCAAGCGACGCCCAACCTGCCATCACGAGATTTCGATTCCACCGCCGCCTTCT
ATGAAAGGTTGGGCTTCGGAATCGTTTTCCGGGACGCCGGCTGGATGATCCTCCAGCGCGGGGATCTCAT
GCTGGAGTTCTTCGCCCACCCTAGGGGGAGGCTAACTGAAACACGGAAGGAGACAATACCGGAAGGAACC
CGCGCTATGACGGCAATAAAAAGACAGAATAAAACGCACGGTGTTGGGTCGTTTGTTCATAAACGCGGGG
TTCGGTCCCAGGGCTGGCACTCTGTCGATACCCCACCGAGACCCCATTGGGGCCAATACGCCCGCGTTTC
TTCCTTTTCCCCACCCCACCCCCCAAGTTCGGGTGAAGGCCCAGGGCTCGCAGCCAACGTCGGGGCGGCA
GGCCCTGCCATAGCCTCAGGTTACTCATATATACTTTAGATTGATTTAAAACTTCATTTTTAATTTAAAA
GGATCTAGGTGAAGATCCTTTTTGATAATCTCATGACCAAAATCCCTTAACGTGAGTTTTCGTTCCACTG
AGCGTCAGACCCCGTAGAAAAGATCAAAGGATCTTCTTGAGATCCTTTTTTTCTGCGCGTAATCTGCTGC
TTGCAAACAAAAAAACCACCGCTACCAGCGGTGGTTTGTTTGCCGGATCAAGAGCTACCAACTCTTTTTC
CGAAGGTAACTGGCTTCAGCAGAGCGCAGATACCAAATACTGTCCTTCTAGTGTAGCCGTAGTTAGGCCA
CCACTTCAAGAACTCTGTAGCACCGCCTACATACCTCGCTCTGCTAATCCTGTTACCAGTGGCTGCTGCC
AGTGGCGATAAGTCGTGTCTTACCGGGTTGGACTCAAGACGATAGTTACCGGATAAGGCGCAGCGGTCGG
GCTGAACGGGGGGTTCGTGCACACAGCCCAGCTTGGAGCGAACGACCTACACCGAACTGAGATACCTACA
GCGTGAGCTATGAGAAAGCGCCACGCTTCCCGAAGGGAGAAAGGCGGACAGGTATCCGGTAAGCGGCAGG
GTCGGAACAGGAGAGCGCACGAGGGAGCTTCCAGGGGGAAACGCCTGGTATCTTTATAGTCCTGTCGGGT
TTCGCCACCTCTGACTTGAGCGTCGATTTTTGTGATGCTCGTCAGGGGGGCGGAGCCTATGGAAAAACGC
CAGCAACGCGGCCTTTTTACGGTTCCTGGCCTTTTGCTGGCCTTTTGCTCACATGTTCTTTCCTGCGTTA
TCCCCTGATTCTGTGGATAACCGTATTACCGCCATGCAT
Features (pLannotate 1.2.2; 17 found; start..end, strand, type, name):
     61..364     +  enhancer       CMV enhancer: human cytomegalovirus immediate early enhancer
    365..568     +  promoter       CMV promoter: human cytomegalovirus (CMV) immediate early promoter
    564..597     +  LTR            5' LTR (truncated) (fragment): truncated 5' long terminal repeat (LTR) from HIV-1
    613..631     +  promoter       T7 promoter: promoter for bacteriophage T7 RNA polymerase
    668..709     +  CDS            V5 tag: epitope tag from simian virus 5
    731..844     +  CDS            SBP: streptavidin-binding peptide selected from a peptide library; binds streptavidin with nanomolar affinity (Keefe et al., 2001)
    857..2203    +  CDS            HNRNPH1: HNRH1_HUMAN - Also known as HNRPH, HNRPH1. Experimental evidence at protein level: Swiss-Prot protein existence level 1. This protein is a component of the heterogeneous nuclear ribonucleoprotein (hnRNP) complexes which provide the substrate for the processing events that pre-mRNAs undergo before becoming functional, translatable mRNAs in the cytoplasm. Mediates pre-mRNA alternative splicing regulation. Inhibits, together with CUGBP1, insulin receptor (IR) pre-mRNA exon 11 inclusion in myoblast. Binds to the IR RNA. Binds poly(RG). From Homo sapiens (Human).
   2229..2313    +  CDS            large T antigen (fragment): large T antigen from SV40 (simian virus 40)
   2336..2457    +  polyA_signal   SV40 poly(A) signal: SV40 polyadenylation signal
   2491..2919    -  rep_origin     f1 ori (sequence partly withheld): f1 bacteriophage origin of replication; arrow indicates direction of (+) strand synthesis
   2946..3050    +  promoter       AmpR promoter: bla
   3052..3409    +  promoter       SV40 promoter: SV40 enhancer and early promoter
   3444..4238    +  CDS            NeoR/KanR: aminoglycoside phosphotransferase from Tn5; aph(3')-II (or nptII); confers resistance to neomycin, kanamycin, and G418 (Geneticin®)
   4259..4411    +  CDS            ble (fragment): BLE_KLEPN - Experimental evidence at protein level: Swiss-Prot protein existence level 1. Binding protein with a strong affinity to the bleomycin family of antibiotics. Binds to CL990; an antimitotic-antibiotic compound. From Klebsiella pneumoniae.
   4470..4517    +  polyA_signal   HSV TK poly(A) signal: herpes simplex virus thymidine kinase polyadenylation signal (Cole and Stacy, 1985)
   4608..4624    -  polyA_signal   bGH poly(A) signal (fragment): bovine growth hormone polyadenylation signal
   4846..5434    +  rep_origin     ori: high-copy-number ColE1/pMB1/pBR322/pUC origin of replication
