>Addgene plasmid #148142 | pT7-V5-SBP-C1-HshnRNPH1_Z | addgene full sequence | sequence record 384643 | Addgene NGS Result
TAGTTATTAATAGTAATCAATTACGGGGTCATTAGTTCATAGCCCATATATGGAGTTCCGCGTTACATAA
CTTACGGTAAATGGCCCGCCTGGCTGACCGCCCAACGACCCCCGCCCATTGACGTCAATAATGACGTATG
TTCCCATAGTAACGCCAATAGGGACTTTCCATTGACGTCAATGGGTGGAGTATTTACGGTAAACTGCCCA
CTTGGCAGTACATCAAGTGTATCATATGCCAAGTACGCCCCCTATTGACGTCAATGACGGTAAATGGCCC
GCCTGGCATTATGCCCAGTACATGACCTTATGGGACTTTCCTACTTGGCAGTACATCTACGTATTAGTCA
TCGCTATTACCATGGTGATGCGGTTTTGGCAGTACATCAATGGGCGTGGATAGCGGTTTGACTCACGGGG
ATTTCCAAGTCTCCACCCCATTGACGTCAATGGGAGTTTGTTTTGGCACCAAAATCAACGGGACTTTCCA
AAATGTCGTAACAACTCCGCCCCATTGACGCAAATGGGCGGTAGGCGTGTACGGTGGGAGGTCTATATAA
GCAGAGCTCTCTGGCTAACTAGAGAACCCACTGCTTACTGGCTTATCGAAATTAATACGACTCACTATAG
GGAGACCCAAGCTCTAGCGCTACCGGTCGCCACCATGGGTAAGCCTATCCCTAACCCTCTCCTCGGTCTC
GATTCTACGCCCGGAAGCGGTAGCGGTACGATGGACGAGAAGACCACCGGCTGGGGGGGCGGCCACGTGG
TGGAGGGCCTGGCCGGCGAGCTGGAGCAGCTGCGGGCCAGGCTGGAGCACCACCCTCAGGGCCAGCGGGA
GCCCAGATCTCGAGACATGGACACCGGTGTGATTGAAGGTGGATTAAATGTCACTCTCACCATCCGGCTA
CTTATGCATGGAAAGGAAGTTGGCAGTATCATCGGAAAGAAAGGAGAATCAGTTAAGAAGATGCGCGAGG
AGAGTGGTGCACGTATCAACATCTCAGAAGGGAATTGTCCTGAGAGAATTATCACTTTGGCTGGACCCAC
TAATGCCATCTTCAAAGCCTTTGCTATGATCATTGACAAACTGGAAGAGGACATAAGCAGCTCTATGACC
AATAGCACAGCTGCCAGTAGACCCCCGGTCACCCTGAGGCTGGTGGTCCCTGCTAGTCAGTGTGGCTCTC
TCATTGGAAAAGGTGGATGCAAGATCAAGGAAATACGAGAGAGTACAGGGGCTCAGGTCCAGGTGGCAGG
GGATATGCTACCCAACTCAACTGAGCGGGCCATCACTATTGCTGGCATTCCACAATCCATCATTGAGTGT
GTCAAACAGATCTGCGTGGTCATGTTGGAGTCCCCCCCGAAGGGCGTGACCATCCCGTACCGGCCCAAGC
CGTCCAGCTCTCCGGTCATCTTTGCAGGTGGTCAGGACAGGTACAGCACAGGCAGCGACAGTGCGAGCTT
TCCCCACACCACCCCGTCCATGTGCCTCAACCCTGACCTGGAGGGACCACCTCTAGAGGCCTATACCATT
CAAGGACAGTATGCCATTCCACAGCCAGATTCGACCAAGCTGCACCAGTTGGCAATGCAACAGTCTCATT
TTCCCATGACGCATGGCAACACCGGATTCAGTGGCATTGAATCCAGCTCTCCAGAGGTGAAAGGCTATTG
GGCAGGTTTGGATGCATCTGCTCAGACTACTTCTCATGAACTCACCATTCCAAACGATTTGATTGGCTGC
ATAATCGGGCGTCAAGGCGCCAAAATCAATGAGATCCGTCAGATGTCTGGGGCGCAGATCAAAATTGCGA
ACCCAGTGGAAGGATCTACTGATAGGCAGGTTACCATCACTGGATCTGCTGCCAGCATTAGCCTGGCTCA
ATATCTAATCAATGTCAGGCTTTCCTCGGAGACGGGTGGCATGGGGAGCAGCTAGGAATTCTGCAGTCGA
CGGTACCGCGGGCCCGGGATCCACCGGATCTAGATAACTGATCATAATCAGCCATACCACATTTGTAGAG
GTTTTACTTGCTTTAAAAAACCTCCCACACCTCCCCCTGAACCTGAAACATAAAATGAATGCAATTGTTG
TTGTTAACTTGTTTATTGCAGCTTATAATGGTTACAAATAAAGCAATAGCATCACAAATTTCACAAATAA
AGCATTTTTTTCACTGCATTCTAGTTGTGGTTTGTCCAAACTCATCAATGTATCTTAACGCGTAAATTGT
AAGCGTTAATATTTTGTTAAAATTCGCGTTAAATTTTTGTTAAATCAGCTCATTTTTTAACCAATAGGCC
GAAATCGGCAAAATCCCTTATAAATCAAAAGAATAGACCGAGATAGGGT
[37 nt withheld, positions 2360-2396]
AAAGAACGTGGACTCCAACGTCAAAGG
[49 nt withheld, positions 2424-2472]
T
[91 nt withheld, positions 2474-2564]
G
[124 nt withheld, positions 2566-2689]
CAGGTGGCACTTTTCGGGGAAATGTGCGCGGAACCCCTATTTGTTTATTTTTCTAAATACATTCAAATAT
GTATCCGCTCATGAGACAATAACCCTGATAAATGCTTCAATAATATTGAAAAAGGAAGAGTCCTGAGGCG
GAAAGAACCAGCTGTGGAATGTGTGTCAGTTAGGGTGTGGAAAGTCCCCAGGCTCCCCAGCAGGCAGAAG
TATGCAAAGCATGCATCTCAATTAGTCAGCAACCAGGTGTGGAAAGTCCCCAGGCTCCCCAGCAGGCAGA
AGTATGCAAAGCATGCATCTCAATTAGTCAGCAACCATAGTCCCGCCCCTAACTCCGCCCATCCCGCCCC
TAACTCCGCCCAGTTCCGCCCATTCTCCGCCCCATGGCTGACTAATTTTTTTTATTTATGCAGAGGCCGA
GGCCGCCTCGGCCTCTGAGCTATTCCAGAAGTAGTGAGGAGGCTTTTTTGGAGGCCTAGGCTTTTGCAAA
GATCGATCAAGAGACAGGATGAGGATCGTTTCGCATGATTGAACAAGATGGATTGCACGCAGGTTCTCCG
GCCGCTTGGGTGGAGAGGCTATTCGGCTATGACTGGGCACAACAGACAATCGGCTGCTCTGATGCCGCCG
TGTTCCGGCTGTCAGCGCAGGGGCGCCCGGTTCTTTTTGTCAAGACCGACCTGTCCGGTGCCCTGAATGA
ACTGCAAGACGAGGCAGCGCGGCTATCGTGGCTGGCCACGACGGGCGTTCCTTGCGCAGCTGTGCTCGAC
GTTGTCACTGAAGCGGGAAGGGACTGGCTGCTATTGGGCGAAGTGCCGGGGCAGGATCTCCTGTCATCTC
ACCTTGCTCCTGCCGAGAAAGTATCCATCATGGCTGATGCAATGCGGCGGCTGCATACGCTTGATCCGGC
TACCTGCCCATTCGACCACCAAGCGAAACATCGCATCGAGCGAGCACGTACTCGGATGGAAGCCGGTCTT
GTCGATCAGGATGATCTGGACGAAGAGCATCAGGGGCTCGCGCCAGCCGAACTGTTCGCCAGGCTCAAGG
CGAGCATGCCCGACGGCGAGGATCTCGTCGTGACCCATGGCGATGCCTGCTTGCCGAATATCATGGTGGA
AAATGGCCGCTTTTCTGGATTCATCGACTGTGGCCGGCTGGGTGTGGCGGACCGCTATCAGGACATAGCG
TTGGCTACCCGTGATATTGCTGAAGAGCTTGGCGGCGAATGGGCTGACCGCTTCCTCGTGCTTTACGGTA
TCGCCGCTCCCGATTCGCAGCGCATCGCCTTCTATCGCCTTCTTGACGAGTTCTTCTGAGCGGGACTCTG
GGGTTCGAAATGACCGACCAAGCGACGCCCAACCTGCCATCACGAGATTTCGATTCCACCGCCGCCTTCT
ATGAAAGGTTGGGCTTCGGAATCGTTTTCCGGGACGCCGGCTGGATGATCCTCCAGCGCGGGGATCTCAT
GCTGGAGTTCTTCGCCCACCCTAGGGGGAGGCTAACTGAAACACGGAAGGAGACAATACCGGAAGGAACC
CGCGCTATGACGGCAATAAAAAGACAGAATAAAACGCACGGTGTTGGGTCGTTTGTTCATAAACGCGGGG
TTCGGTCCCAGGGCTGGCACTCTGTCGATACCCCACCGAGACCCCATTGGGGCCAATACGCCCGCGTTTC
TTCCTTTTCCCCACCCCACCCCCCAAGTTCGGGTGAAGGCCCAGGGCTCGCAGCCAACGTCGGGGCGGCA
GGCCCTGCCATAGCCTCAGGTTACTCATATATACTTTAGATTGATTTAAAACTTCATTTTTAATTTAAAA
GGATCTAGGTGAAGATCCTTTTTGATAATCTCATGACCAAAATCCCTTAACGTGAGTTTTCGTTCCACTG
AGCGTCAGACCCCGTAGAAAAGATCAAAGGATCTTCTTGAGATCCTTTTTTTCTGCGCGTAATCTGCTGC
TTGCAAACAAAAAAACCACCGCTACCAGCGGTGGTTTGTTTGCCGGATCAAGAGCTACCAACTCTTTTTC
CGAAGGTAACTGGCTTCAGCAGAGCGCAGATACCAAATACTGTTCTTCTAGTGTAGCCGTAGTTAGGCCA
CCACTTCAAGAACTCTGTAGCACCGCCTACATACCTCGCTCTGCTAATCCTGTTACCAGTGGCTGCTGCC
AGTGGCGATAAGTCGTGTCTTACCGGGTTGGACTCAAGACGATAGTTACCGGATAAGGCGCAGCGGTCGG
GCTGAACGGGGGGTTCGTGCACACAGCCCAGCTTGGAGCGAACGACCTACACCGAACTGAGATACCTACA
GCGTGAGCTATGAGAAAGCGCCACGCTTCCCGAAGGGAGAAAGGCGGACAGGTATCCGGTAAGCGGCAGG
GTCGGAACAGGAGAGCGCACGAGGGAGCTTCCAGGGGGAAACGCCTGGTATCTTTATAGTCCTGTCGGGT
TTCGCCACCTCTGACTTGAGCGTCGATTTTTGTGATGCTCGTCAGGGGGGCGGAGCCTATGGAAAAACGC
CAGCAACGCGGCCTTTTTACGGTTCCTGGCCTTTTGCTGGCCTTTTGCTCACATGTTCTTTCCTGCGTTA
TCCCCTGATTCTGTGGATAACCGTATTACCGCCATGCAT
Features (pLannotate 1.2.2; 18 found; start..end, strand, type, name):
     61..364     +  enhancer       CMV enhancer: human cytomegalovirus immediate early enhancer
    365..568     +  promoter       CMV promoter: human cytomegalovirus (CMV) immediate early promoter
    564..597     +  LTR            5' LTR (truncated) (fragment): truncated 5' long terminal repeat (LTR) from HIV-1
    613..631     +  promoter       T7 promoter: promoter for bacteriophage T7 RNA polymerase
    668..709     +  CDS            V5 tag: epitope tag from simian virus 5
    731..844     +  CDS            SBP: streptavidin-binding peptide selected from a peptide library; binds streptavidin with nanomolar affinity (Keefe et al., 2001)
    857..1942    +  CDS            Pcbp2: PCBP2_MOUSE - Also known as Cbp, Hnrnpx, Hnrpx. Experimental evidence at protein level: Swiss-Prot protein existence level 1. Single-stranded nucleic acid binding protein that binds preferentially to oligo dC. Major cellular poly(rC)-binding protein. Binds also poly(rU). Negatively regulates cellular antiviral responses mediated by MAVS signaling. It acts as an adapter between MAVS and the E3 ubiquitin ligase ITCH, therefore triggering MAVS ubiquitinationa and degradation (By similarity). From Mus musculus (Mouse).
   1946..1982    +  misc_feature   MCS (fragment): multiple cloning site
   1999..2083    +  CDS            large T antigen (fragment): large T antigen from SV40 (simian virus 40)
   2106..2227    +  polyA_signal   SV40 poly(A) signal: SV40 polyadenylation signal
   2261..2689    -  rep_origin     f1 ori (sequence partly withheld): f1 bacteriophage origin of replication; arrow indicates direction of (+) strand synthesis
   2716..2820    +  promoter       AmpR promoter: bla
   2822..3179    +  promoter       SV40 promoter: SV40 enhancer and early promoter
   3214..4008    +  CDS            NeoR/KanR: aminoglycoside phosphotransferase from Tn5; aph(3')-II (or nptII); confers resistance to neomycin, kanamycin, and G418 (Geneticin®)
   4029..4181    +  CDS            ble (fragment): BLE_KLEPN - Experimental evidence at protein level: Swiss-Prot protein existence level 1. Binding protein with a strong affinity to the bleomycin family of antibiotics. Binds to CL990; an antimitotic-antibiotic compound. From Klebsiella pneumoniae.
   4240..4287    +  polyA_signal   HSV TK poly(A) signal: herpes simplex virus thymidine kinase polyadenylation signal (Cole and Stacy, 1985)
   4378..4394    -  polyA_signal   bGH poly(A) signal (fragment): bovine growth hormone polyadenylation signal
   4616..5204    +  rep_origin     ori: high-copy-number ColE1/pMB1/pBR322/pUC origin of replication
