[The description below was written by a language model from this plasmid's Addgene catalogue record and pLannotate feature annotations shown in this document.]
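Description:
pT7-V5-SBP-C1-HshnRNPH1_Z is a mammalian expression plasmid intended to produce human hnRNP H1 (HNRNPH1) carrying N-terminal V5 and streptavidin-binding peptide (SBP) tags. The backbone is recorded as unknown. The annotated layout shows a CMV enhancer/promoter driving the tagged open reading frame, followed by an SV40 polyadenylation signal. A T7 promoter sits between the CMV promoter and the tags, which would also allow in vitro transcription with T7 RNA polymerase. The plasmid replicates in E. coli at high copy from a ColE1/pUC-type origin and also carries an f1 origin. A single NeoR/KanR cassette, preceded by both a bacterial (bla) promoter and the SV40 early promoter and terminated by the HSV TK poly(A) signal, gives kanamycin resistance in bacteria and can support G418 selection in mammalian cells. Short hits to an HIV-1 LTR, SV40 large T antigen, ble and the bGH poly(A) signal are fragments and probably not functional elements.

The two sequence records disagree about the insert. In the depositor's 5,548 nt sequence, the reading frame after the tags is annotated as human HNRNPH1; the catalogue notes one silent mutation relative to the reference. In the repository's 5,318 nt sequencing result, the same position holds a shorter coding region whose best match is mouse Pcbp2, a poly(rC)-binding protein, followed by a multiple cloning site fragment. The rest of the vector is the same in both. The record itself warns that depositor sequences may be theoretical, so the identity of the insert in the distributed material should be treated as unresolved. As designed, the V5 epitope supports detection or immunoprecipitation and SBP supports streptavidin pull-down of the RNA-binding protein and its partners.
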