Addgene plasmid #148142: pT7-V5-SBP-C1-HshnRNPH1_Z
Purpose: Mammalian Expression of HshnRNPH1
Depositing lab: Elisa Izaurralde. Depositing organization: Max Planck Institute for Developmental Biology.
Backbone
  Vector backbone: Unknown
  Vector type: Mammalian Expression
Growth in bacteria
  Bacterial resistance: Kanamycin, 50 μg/mL
  Growth temperature: 37°C
  Growth strain: DH5alpha
  Copy number: High Copy
Gene/Insert
  Gene/Insert name: HshnRNPH1
  Species: H. sapiens (human)
  Mutation: one silent mutation compared to the sequence given by NCBI:NM_005520.2 or Uniprot.: P31943
  Entrez Gene: HNRNPH1 (a.k.a. HNRPH, HNRPH1, NEDCDS, hnRNPH)
  Cloning method: Unknown
Terms and licenses: Academic/Nonprofit Terms; Industry Terms: Not Available to Industry
Depositor comments: Plasmids from this collection were made available to the research community and donated after the lab closed. Please note that the sequence provided by the depositing laboratory may be theoretical/predicted or based on Sanger sequencing results. There may be discrepancies between sequencing results obtained by Addgene and the depositor sequence. If an Addgene verified sequence is not available, please contact before placing your order to request that our lab fully sequence the plasmid.
How to cite: pT7-V5-SBP-C1-HshnRNPH1_Z was a gift from Elisa Izaurralde (Addgene plasmid # 148142)
